Addgene plasmid #46070: pGEMT-Map7-1333-end
Depositing lab: Edgar Gomes. Depositing organization: INSERM, ADR Paris VI, St-Antoine. Publication: MAP and kinesin-dependent nuclear positioning is required for skeletal muscle function. Metzger T, Gache V, Xu M, Cadot B, Folker ES, Richardson BE, Gomes ER, Baylies MK. Nature. 2012 Mar 18;484(7392):120-4. doi: 10.1038/nature10914. PubMed 22425998.
Backbone
  Vector backbone: pGEM-T
  Total vector size (bp): 3872
  Vector type: Bacterial Expression
Growth in bacteria
  Bacterial resistance: Ampicillin, 100 μg/mL
  Growth temperature: 37°C
  Growth strain: DH5alpha
  Copy number: High Copy
Gene/Insert
  Gene/Insert name: Map7-1333-end
  Species: M. musculus (mouse)
  Insert size (bp): 855
  GenBank ID: BC052637.1
  Entrez Gene: Map7 (a.k.a. E-MAP-115, MAP-7, Mtap7, mshi, mste, ste)
  Cloning method: Unknown
  Sequencing primers: 5′ M13-F20; 3′ M13-Rev
Terms and licenses: Academic/Nonprofit Terms; Industry Terms: Not Available to Industry
How to cite: pGEMT-Map7-1333-end was a gift from Edgar Gomes (Addgene plasmid # 46070 ; http://n2t.net/addgene:46070 ; RRID:Addgene_46070)
