[The description below was written by a language model from this plasmid's Addgene catalogue record and pLannotate feature annotations shown in this document.]
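Description:
pGEMT-Map7-1333-end is a small (3,872 bp) bacterial plasmid built on the pGEM-T cloning backbone and carrying a C-terminal fragment of mouse Map7 (also called E-MAP-115 or Mtap7), a microtubule-associated protein that binds and stabilises microtubules. As the name suggests, the 855 bp insert appears to run from nucleotide 1333 to the end of the coding sequence, derived from a mouse cDNA. The feature table identifies a Map7 coding fragment of about 850 bp in the forward orientation. The plasmid is maintained at high copy in E. coli through a ColE1/pUC-type origin and is selected with ampicillin via the β-lactamase gene and its native promoter. An f1 origin is also present, which permits single-stranded DNA production with helper phage.

The insert sits in the pGEM-T multiple cloning region, interrupting the lacZα fragment, and is flanked by opposing bacteriophage promoters. The T7 promoter lies upstream and reads in the sense direction of Map7, while the SP6 promoter lies downstream and reads antisense. This layout would allow in vitro transcription of either strand. The lac promoter, operator and CAP site belong to the backbone's blue/white screening cassette and point away from the sense strand of the insert. A short annotated match to a hornet peptide next to the insert is most likely a spurious hit to polylinker sequence.

Although it is catalogued as a bacterial expression vector, no tag, ribosome-binding element or eukaryotic promoter is annotated. The construct is therefore probably a cloning or subcloning intermediate for a Map7 truncation. The record does not state the cloning method or the specific use, but the plasmid is associated with a study of MAP- and kinesin-dependent nuclear positioning in skeletal muscle.
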