Features (pLannotate 1.2.2; 14 found; start..end, strand, type, name):
     68..916     +  CDS            Map7 (fragment): MAP7_MOUSE - Also known as Mtap7. Experimental evidence at protein level: Swiss-Prot protein existence level 1. Microtubule-stabilizing protein that may play an important role during reorganization of microtubules during polarization and differentiation of epithelial cells. Associates with microtubules in a dynamic manner. May play a role in the formation of intercellular contacts. Colocalization with TRPV4 results in the redistribution of TRPV4 toward the membrane and may link cytoskeletal microfilaments. From Mus musculus (Mouse).
    923..985     -  CDS            VESPI_VESMG (fragment): Experimental evidence at protein level: Swiss-Prot protein existence level 1. Shows contractile activity on isolated ileum smooth muscle. From Vespa magnifica (Hornet).
    997..1015    -  promoter       SP6 promoter: promoter for bacteriophage SP6 RNA polymerase
   1057..1073    -  protein_bind   lac operator: The lac repressor binds to the lac operator to inhibit transcription in E. coli. This inhibition can be relieved by adding lactose or isopropyl-β-D-thiogalactopyranoside (IPTG). lac repressor encoded by lacI
   1081..1111    -  promoter       lac promoter: promoter for the E. coli lac operon
   1126..1147    -  protein_bind   CAP binding site: CAP binding activates transcription in the presence of cAMP. E. coli catabolite activator protein
   1160..1252    -  CDS            lacI (fragment): lac repressor; lacI; The lac repressor binds to the lac operator to inhibit transcription in E. coli. This inhibition can be relieved by adding lactose or isopropyl-β-D-thiogalactopyranoside (IPTG).
   1435..2023    -  rep_origin     ori: high-copy-number ColE1/pMB1/pBR322/pUC origin of replication
   2194..3054    -  CDS            AmpR: β-lactamase; bla; confers resistance to ampicillin, carbenicillin, and related antibiotics
   3055..3159    -  promoter       AmpR promoter: bla
   3186..3236    +  misc_feature   bom (fragment): basis of mobility region from pBR322
   3264..3692    -  rep_origin     f1 ori (sequence partly withheld): f1 bacteriophage origin of replication; arrow indicates direction of (+) strand synthesis
   3696..3853    -  CDS            lacZα (fragment): LacZα fragment of β-galactosidase; lacZ fragment
   3856..2       +  promoter       T7 promoter (across the origin): promoter for bacteriophage T7 RNA polymerase
>Addgene plasmid #46070 | pGEMT-Map7-1333-end | depositor full sequence | sequence record 64886 | pGEMT-Map7-1333-end sequence 3872 bps
GGGCGAATTGGGCCCGACGTCGCATGCTCCCGGCCGCCATGGCGGCCGCGGGAATTCGATTATGGGCGGT
GTAGTTCCTAAGACTTCTGCAGGCACCACCGACCCAGAGGAGGCTACGAGGTTGCTGGCTGAGAAGAGGC
GTCTAGCCAGAGAGCAGAGGGAGAAGGAGGAACGGGAGAGGAAGGAAAAGGAAGAGCTGGAGAGACAAAA
GATAGAGGAATTGGCCCGTAGGGTGGCTGAAGAGCGAAGTCGCAGGGAAGAAGAAGCCCGCAGGCTGGAA
GAGGAGCAGGCTCGAGAGAAAGAGGAGCTGGCGCTGCGTCTGGCTGAGGAGGAGCGGGAGCGGTGGGAGA
GGGAGGAGGTGGAGCGCGTGCAGAAGCAGAAAGAAGAAGAAGCCCGAGCCCGGGAGGAGGCAGAGAGGGC
TCGGCAGGAACGAGAGAAGCATTTCCAGAAAGAAGAGCAGGAACGGCTGGAGAGGAAGAAGCGACTTGAA
GAGATTATGAGAAGAACCAGGAGGACAGAGACCGCTGATAAGAAAACCACTGAGCAAAGAAATGGTGACA
TAGCCAAAGGAGTTCTCACTGGAGAGCCAGAAGTACCTGCACTGCCGTGTATGGCCTCTTCAGGAAACGG
AGAGTCTGCAGAGAGCCCACATGGAGTCGCTTTACAGCAATCAGAAGTGACCACAGAGAGTTCTCCAGAT
TTGGAAAAACAGCCAAATGAAAACGGAATGTCCATACAAAATGAAAATTTTGAAGAAGTTATAAACTTAC
CTGTTGGATCAAAAGCGTCCAGATTAGATGTCACCAATGAGAACCCAGAAATTCCTTTGAAACCAATTTT
GGCCTTTAATGATGAAGGGACACTTGGGCCCCTACCTCAGGTGGATGGTGTGCAGACACAACAGACCGCA
GAAGTTAATCACTAGTGAATTCGCGGCCGCCTGCAGGTCGACCATATGGGAGAGCTCCCAACGCGTTGGA
TGCATAGCTTGAGTATTCTATAGTGTCACCTAAATAGCTTGGCGTAATCATGGTCATAGCTGTTTCCTGT
GTGAAATTGTTATCCGCTCACAATTCCACACAACATACGAGCCGGAAGCATAAAGTGTAAAGCCTGGGGT
GCCTAATGAGTGAGCTAACTCACATTAATTGCGTTGCGCTCACTGCCCGCTTTCCAGTCGGGAAACCTGT
CGTGCCAGCTGCATTAATGAATCGGCCAACGCGCGGGGAGAGGCGGTTTGCGTATTGGGCGCTCTTCCGC
TTCCTCGCTCACTGACTCGCTGCGCTCGGTCGTTCGGCTGCGGCGAGCGGTATCAGCTCACTCAAAGGCG
GTAATACGGTTATCCACAGAATCAGGGGATAACGCAGGAAAGAACATGTGAGCAAAAGGCCAGCAAAAGG
CCAGGAACCGTAAAAAGGCCGCGTTGCTGGCGTTTTTCCATAGGCTCCGCCCCCCTGACGAGCATCACAA
AAATCGACGCTCAAGTCAGAGGTGGCGAAACCCGACAGGACTATAAAGATACCAGGCGTTTCCCCCTGGA
AGCTCCCTCGTGCGCTCTCCTGTTCCGACCCTGCCGCTTACCGGATACCTGTCCGCCTTTCTCCCTTCGG
GAAGCGTGGCGCTTTCTCATAGCTCACGCTGTAGGTATCTCAGTTCGGTGTAGGTCGTTCGCTCCAAGCT
GGGCTGTGTGCACGAACCCCCCGTTCAGCCCGACCGCTGCGCCTTATCCGGTAACTATCGTCTTGAGTCC
AACCCGGTAAGACACGACTTATCGCCACTGGCAGCAGCCACTGGTAACAGGATTAGCAGAGCGAGGTATG
TAGGCGGTGCTACAGAGTTCTTGAAGTGGTGGCCTAACTACGGCTACACTAGAAGAACAGTATTTGGTAT
CTGCGCTCTGCTGAAGCCAGTTACCTTCGGAAAAAGAGTTGGTAGCTCTTGATCCGGCAAACAAACCACC
GCTGGTAGCGGTGGTTTTTTTGTTTGCAAGCAGCAGATTACGCGCAGAAAAAAAGGATCTCAAGAAGATC
CTTTGATCTTTTCTACGGGGTCTGACGCTCAGTGGAACGAAAACTCACGTTAAGGGATTTTGGTCATGAG
ATTATCAAAAAGGATCTTCACCTAGATCCTTTTAAATTAAAAATGAAGTTTTAAATCAATCTAAAGTATA
TATGAGTAAACTTGGTCTGACAGTTACCAATGCTTAATCAGTGAGGCACCTATCTCAGCGATCTGTCTAT
TTCGTTCATCCATAGTTGCCTGACTCCCCGTCGTGTAGATAACTACGATACGGGAGGGCTTACCATCTGG
CCCCAGTGCTGCAATGATACCGCGAGACCCACGCTCACCGGCTCCAGATTTATCAGCAATAAACCAGCCA
GCCGGAAGGGCCGAGCGCAGAAGTGGTCCTGCAACTTTATCCGCCTCCATCCAGTCTATTAATTGTTGCC
GGGAAGCTAGAGTAAGTAGTTCGCCAGTTAATAGTTTGCGCAACGTTGTTGCCATTGCTACAGGCATCGT
GGTGTCACGCTCGTCGTTTGGTATGGCTTCATTCAGCTCCGGTTCCCAACGATCAAGGCGAGTTACATGA
TCCCCCATGTTGTGCAAAAAAGCGGTTAGCTCCTTCGGTCCTCCGATCGTTGTCAGAAGTAAGTTGGCCG
CAGTGTTATCACTCATGGTTATGGCAGCACTGCATAATTCTCTTACTGTCATGCCATCCGTAAGATGCTT
TTCTGTGACTGGTGAGTACTCAACCAAGTCATTCTGAGAATAGTGTATGCGGCGACCGAGTTGCTCTTGC
CCGGCGTCAATACGGGATAATACCGCGCCACATAGCAGAACTTTAAAAGTGCTCATCATTGGAAAACGTT
CTTCGGGGCGAAAACTCTCAAGGATCTTACCGCTGTTGAGATCCAGTTCGATGTAACCCACTCGTGCACC
CAACTGATCTTCAGCATCTTTTACTTTCACCAGCGTTTCTGGGTGAGCAAAAACAGGAAGGCAAAATGCC
GCAAAAAAGGGAATAAGGGCGACACGGAAATGTTGAATACTCATACTCTTCCTTTTTCAATATTATTGAA
GCATTTATCAGGGTTATTGTCTCATGAGCGGATACATATTTGAATGTATTTAGAAAAATAAACAAATAGG
GGTTCCGCGCACATTTCCCCGAAAAGTGCCACCTGATGCGGTGTGAAATACCGCACAGATGCGTAAGGAG
AAAATACCGCATCAGGAAATTGTAAGCGTTAATATTTTGTTAAAATTCGCGTTAAATTTTTGTTAAATCA
GCTCATTTTTTAACCAATAGGCCGAAATCGGCAAAATCCCTTATAAATCAAAAGAATAGACCGAGATAGG
GT
[37 nt withheld, positions 3363-3399]
AAAGAACGTGGACTCCAACGTCAAAGG
[49 nt withheld, positions 3427-3475]
T
[91 nt withheld, positions 3477-3567]
G
[124 nt withheld, positions 3569-3692]
CCATTCGCCATTCAGGCTGCGCAACTGTTGGGAAGGGCGATCGGTGCGGGCCTCTTCGCTATTACGCCAG
CTGGCGAAAGGGGGATGTGCTGCAAGGCGATTAAGTTGGGTAACGCCAGGGTTTTCCCAGTCACGACGTT
GTAAAACGACGGCCAGTGAATTGTAATACGACTCACTATA
