>Addgene plasmid #46070 | pGEMT-Map7-1333-end | addgene partial sequence | sequence record 66369 | M13_pUC_fwd
GGGCGAATTGGGCCCGACGTCGCATGCTCCCGGCCGCCATGGCGGCCGCGGGAATTCGATTATGGGCGGT
GTAGTTCCTAAGACTTCTGCAGGCACCACCGACCCAGAGGAGGCTACGAGGTTGCTGGCTGAGAAGAGGC
GTCTAGCCAGAGAGCAGAGGGAGAAGGAGGAACGGGAGAGGAAGGAAAAGGAAGAGCTGGAGAGACAAAA
GATAGAGGAATTGGCCCGTAGGGTGGCTGAAGAGCGAAGTCGCAGGGAAGAAGAAGCCCGCAGGCTGGAA
GAGGAGCAGGCTCGAGAGAAAGAGGAGCTGGCGCTGCGTCTGGCTGAGGAGGAGCGGGAGCGGTGGGAGA
GGGAGGAGGTGGAGCGCGTGCAGAAGCAGAAAGAAGAAGAAGCCCGAGCCCGGGAGGAGGCAGAGAGGGC
TCGGCAGGAACGAGAGAAGCATTTCCAGAAAGAAGAGCAGGAACGGCTGGAGAGGAAGAAGCGACTTGAA
GAGATTATGAGAAGAACCAGGAGGACAGAGACCGCTGATAAGAAAACCACTGAGCAAAGAAATGGTGACA
TAGCCAAAGGAGTTCTCACTGGAGAGCCAGAAGTACCTGCACTGCCGTGTATGGCCTCTTCAGGAAACGG
AGAGTCTGCAGAGAGCCCACATGGAGTCGCTTTACAGCAATCAGAAGTGACCACAGAGAGTTCTCCAGAT
TTGGAAAAACAGCCAAATGAAAACGGAATGTCCATACAAAATGAAAATTTTGAAGAAGTTATAAACTTAC
CTGTTGGATCAAAAGCGTCCAGATTAGATGTCACCAATGAGAACCCAGAAATT
